>Addgene plasmid #189958 | pLKO.1-Tet-Puro-shMMERVK9c_2 (inducible) | addgene full sequence | sequence record 371392 | Addgene NGS Result
GGGGTTGGGGTTGCGCCTTTTCCAAGGCAGCCCTGGGTTTGCGCAGGGACGCGGCTGCTCTGGGCGTGGT
TCCGGGAAACGCAGCGGCGCCGACCCTGGGTCTCGCACATTCTTCACGTCCGTTCGCAGCGTCACCCGGA
TCTTCGCCGCTACCCTTGTGGGCCCCCCGGCGACGCTTCCTGCTCCGCCCCTAAGTCGGGAAGGTTCCTT
GCGGTTCGCGGCGTGCCGGACGTGACAAACGGAAGCCGCACGTCTCACTAGTACCCTCGCAGACGGACAG
CGCCAGGGAGCAATGGCAGCGCGCCGACCGCGATGGGCTGTGGCCAATAGCGGCTGCTCAGCAGGGCGCG
CCGAGAGCAGCGGCCGGGAAGGGGCGGTGCGGGAGGCGGGGTGTGGGGCGGTAGTGTGGGCCCTGTTCCT
GCCCGCGCGGTGTTCCGCATTCTGCAAGCCTCCGGAGCGCACGTCGGCAGTCGGCTCCCTCGTTGACCGA
ATCACCGACCTCTCTCCCCAGGGGGATCCACCGGAGCTTACCATGACCGAGTACAAGCCCACGGTGCGCC
TCGCCACCCGCGACGACGTCCCCAGGGCCGTACGCACCCTCGCCGCCGCGTTCGCCGACTACCCCGCCAC
GCGCCACACCGTCGATCCGGACCGCCACATCGAGCGGGTCACCGAGCTGCAAGAACTCTTCCTCACGCGC
GTCGGGCTCGACATCGGCAAGGTGTGGGTCGCGGACGACGGCGCCGCGGTGGCGGTCTGGACCACGCCGG
AGAGCGTCGAAGCGGGGGCGGTGTTCGCCGAGATCGGCCCGCGCATGGCCGAGTTGAGCGGTTCCCGGCT
GGCCGCGCAGCAACAGATGGAAGGCCTCCTGGCGCCGCACCGGCCCAAGGAGCCCGCGTGGTTCCTGGCC
ACCGTCGGCGTCTCGCCCGACCACCAGGGCAAGGGTCTGGGCAGCGCCGTCGTGCTCCCCGGAGTGGAGG
CGGCCGAGCGCGCCGGGGTGCCCGCCTTCCTGGAGACCTCCGCGCCCCGCAACCTCCCCTTCTACGAGCG
GCTCGGCTTCACCGTCACCGCCGACGTCGAGGTGCCCGAAGGACCGCGCACCTGGTGCATGACCCGCAAG
CCCGGTGCCTGACGCCCGCCCCACGACCCGCAGCGCCCGACCGAAAGGAGCGCACGACCCCATGCATCGG
TACCTTTAAGACCAATGACTTACAAGGCAGCTGTAGATCTTAGCCACTTTTTAAAAGAAAAGGGGGGACT
GGAAGGGCTAATTCACTCCCAACGAAGACAAGATCTGCTTTTTGCTTGTACTGGGTCTCTCTGGTTAGAC
CAGATCTGAGCCTGGGAGCTCTCTGGCTAACTAGGGAACCCACTGCTTAAGCCTCAATAAAGCTTGCCTT
GAGTGCTTCAAGTAGTGTGTGCCCGTCTGTTGTGTGACTCTGGTAACTAGAGATCCCTCAGACCCTTTTA
GTCAGTGTGGAAAATCTCTAGCAGTAGTAGTTCATGTCATCTTATTATTCAGTATTTATAACTTGCAAAG
AAATGAATATCAGAGAGTGAGAGGAACTTGTTTATTGCAGCTTATAATGGTTACAAATAAAGCAATAGCA
TCACAAATTTCACAAATAAAGCATTTTTTTCACTGCATTCTAGTTGTGGTTTGTCCAAACTCATCAATGT
ATCTTATCATGTCTGGCTCTAGCTATCCCGCCCCTAACTCCGCCCATCCCGCCCCTAACTCCGCCCAGTT
CCGCCCATTCTCCGCCCCATGGCTGACTAATTTTTTTTATTTATGCAGAGGCCGAGGCCGCCTCGGCCTC
TGAGCTATTCCAGAAGTAGTGAGGAGGCTTTTTTGGAGGCCTAGGGACGTACCCAATTCGCCCTATAGTG
AGTCGTATTACGCGCGCTCACTGGCCGTCGTTTTACAACGTCGTGACTGGGAAAACCCTGGCGTTACCCA
ACTTAATCGCCTTGCAGCACATCCCCCTTTCGCCAGCTGGCGTAATAGCGAAGAGGCCCGCACCGATCGC
CCTTCCCAACAGTTGCGCAGCCTGAATGGCGAATGGG
[124 nt withheld, positions 2068-2191]
C
[91 nt withheld, positions 2193-2283]
A
[49 nt withheld, positions 2285-2333]
CCTTTGACGTTGGAGTCCACGTTCTTT
[37 nt withheld, positions 2361-2397]
ACCCTATCTCGGTCTATTCTTTTGATTTATAAGGGATTTTGCCGATTTCGGCCTATTGGTTAAAAAATGA
GCTGATTTAACAAAAATTTAACGCGAATTTTAACAAAATATTAACGCTTACAATTTAGGTGGCACTTTTC
GGGGAAATGTGCGCGGAACCCCTATTTGTTTATTTTTCTAAATACATTCAAATATGTATCCGCTCATGAG
ACAATAACCCTGATAAATGCTTCAATAATATTGAAAAAGGAAGAGTATGAGTATTCAACATTTCCGTGTC
GCCCTTATTCCCTTTTTTGCGGCATTTTGCCTTCCTGTTTTTGCTCACCCAGAAACGCTGGTGAAAGTAA
AAGATGCTGAAGATCAGTTGGGTGCACGAGTGGGTTACATCGAACTGGATCTCAACAGCGGTAAGATCCT
TGAGAGTTTTCGCCCCGAAGAACGTTTTCCAATGATGAGCACTTTTAAAGTTCTGCTATGTGGCGCGGTA
TTATCCCGTATTGACGCCGGGCAAGAGCAACTCGGTCGCCGCATACACTATTCTCAGAATGACTTGGTTG
AGTACTCACCAGTCACAGAAAAGCATCTTACGGATGGCATGACAGTAAGAGAATTATGCAGTGCTGCCAT
AACCATGAGTGATAACACTGCGGCCAACTTACTTCTGACAACGATCGGAGGACCGAAGGAGCTAACCGCT
TTTTTGCACAACATGGGGGATCATGTAACTCGCCTTGATCGTTGGGAACCGGAGCTGAATGAAGCCATAC
CAAACGACGAGCGTGACACCACGATGCCTGTAGCAATGGCAACAACGTTGCGCAAACTATTAACTGGCGA
ACTACTTACTCTAGCTTCCCGGCAACAATTAATAGACTGGATGGAGGCGGATAAAGTTGCAGGACCACTT
CTGCGCTCGGCCCTTCCGGCTGGCTGGTTTATTGCTGATAAATCTGGAGCCGGTGAGCGTGGGTCTCGCG
GTATCATTGCAGCACTGGGGCCAGATGGTAAGCCCTCCCGTATCGTAGTTATCTACACGACGGGGAGTCA
GGCAACTATGGATGAACGAAATAGACAGATCGCTGAGATAGGTGCCTCACTGATTAAGCATTGGTAACTG
TCAGACCAAGTTTACTCATATATACTTTAGATTGATTTAAAACTTCATTTTTAATTTAAAAGGATCTAGG
TGAAGATCCTTTTTGATAATCTCATGACCAAAATCCCTTAACGTGAGTTTTCGTTCCACTGAGCGTCAGA
CCCCGTAGAAAAGATCAAAGGATCTTCTTGAGATCCTTTTTTTCTGCGCGTAATCTGCTGCTTGCAAACA
AAAAAACCACCGCTACCAGCGGTGGTTTGTTTGCCGGATCAAGAGCTACCAACTCTTTTTCCGAAGGTAA
CTGGCTTCAGCAGAGCGCAGATACCAAATACTGTTCTTCTAGTGTAGCCGTAGTTAGGCCACCACTTCAA
GAACTCTGTAGCACCGCCTACATACCTCGCTCTGCTAATCCTGTTACCAGTGGCTGCTGCCAGTGGCGAT
AAGTCGTGTCTTACCGGGTTGGACTCAAGACGATAGTTACCGGATAAGGCGCAGCGGTCGGGCTGAACGG
GGGGTTCGTGCACACAGCCCAGCTTGGAGCGAACGACCTACACCGAACTGAGATACCTACAGCGTGAGCT
ATGAGAAAGCGCCACGCTTCCCGAAGGGAGAAAGGCGGACAGGTATCCGGTAAGCGGCAGGGTCGGAACA
GGAGAGCGCACGAGGGAGCTTCCAGGGGGAAACGCCTGGTATCTTTATAGTCCTGTCGGGTTTCGCCACC
TCTGACTTGAGCGTCGATTTTTGTGATGCTCGTCAGGGGGGCGGAGCCTATGGAAAAACGCCAGCAACGC
GGCCTTTTTACGGTTCCTGGCCTTTTGCTGGCCTTTTGCTCACATGTTCTTTCCTGCGTTATCCCCTGAT
TCTGTGGATAACCGTATTACCGCCTTTGAGTGAGCTGATACCGCTCGCCGCAGCCGAACGACCGAGCGCA
GCGAGTCAGTGAGCGAGGAAGCGGAAGAGCGCCCAATACGCAAACCGCCTCTCCCCGCGCGTTGGCCGAT
TCATTAATGCAGCTGGCACGACAGGTTTCCCGACTGGAAAGCGGGCAGTGAGCGCAACGCAATTAATGTG
AGTTAGCTCACTCATTAGGCACCCCAGGCTTTACACTTTATGCTTCCGGCTCGTATGTTGTGTGGAATTG
TGAGCGGATAACAATTTCACACAGGAAACAGCTATGACCATGATTACGCCAAGCGCGCAATTAACCCTCA
CTAAAGGGAACAAAAGCTGGAGCTGCAAGCTTAATGTAGTCTTATGCAATACTCTTGTAGTCTTGCAACA
TGGTAACGATGAGTTAGCAACATGCCTTACAAGGAGAGAAAAAGCACCGTGCATGCCGATTGGTGGAAGT
AAGGTGGTACGATCGTGCCTTATTAGGAAGGCAACAGACGGGTCTGACATGGATTGGACGAACCACTGAA
TTGCCGCATTGCAGAGATATTGTATTTAAGTGCCTAGCTCGATACATAAACGGGTCTCTCTGGTTAGACC
AGATCTGAGCCTGGGAGCTCTCTGGCTAACTAGGGAACCCACTGCTTAAGCCTCAATAAAGCTTGCCTTG
AGTGCTTCAAGTAGTGTGTGCCCGTCTGTTGTGTGACTCTGGTAACTAGAGATCCCTCAGACCCTTTTAG
TCAGTGTGGAAAATCTCTAGCAGTGGCGCCCGAACAGGGACTTGAAAGCGAAAGGGAAACCAGAGGAGCT
CTCTCGACGCAGGACTCGGCTTGCTGAAGCGCGCACGGCAAGAGGCGAGGGGCGGCGACTGGTGAGTACG
CCAAAAATTTTGACTAGCGGAGGCTAGAAGGAGAGAGATGGGTGCGAGAGCGTCAGTATTAAGCGGGGGA
GAATTAGATCGCGATGGGAAAAAATTCGGTTAAGGCCAGGGGGAAAGAAAAAATATAAATTAAAACATAT
AGTATGGGCAAGCAGGGAGCTAGAACGATTCGCAGTTAATCCTGGCCTGTTAGAAACATCAGAAGGCTGT
AGACAAATACTGGGACAGCTACAACCATCCCTTCAGACAGGATCAGAAGAACTTAGATCATTATATAATA
CAGTAGCAACCCTCTATTGTGTGCATCAAAGGATAGAGATAAAAGACACCAAGGAAGCTTTAGACAAGAT
AGAGGAAGAGCAAAACAAAAGTAAGACCACCGCACAGCAAGCGGCCGCTGATCTTCAGACCTGGAGGAGG
AGATATGAGGGACAATTGGAGAAGTGAATTATATAAATATAAAGTAGTAAAAATTGAACCATTAGGAGTA
GCACCCACCAAGGCAAAGAGAAGAGTGGTGCAGAGAGAAAAAAGAGCAGTGGGAATAGGAGCTTTGTTCC
TTGGGTTCTTGGGAGCAGCAGGAAGCACTATGGGCGCAGCGTCAATGACGCTGACGGTACAGGCCAGACA
ATTATTGTCTGGTATAGTGCAGCAGCAGAACAATTTGCTGAGGGCTATTGAGGCGCAACAGCATCTGTTG
CAACTCACAGTCTGGGGCATCAAGCAGCTCCAGGCAAGAATCCTGGCTGTGGAAAGATACCTAAAGGATC
AACAGCTCCTGGGGATTTGGGGTTGCTCTGGAAAACTCATTTGCACCACTGCTGTGCCTTGGAATGCTAG
TTGGAGTAATAAATCTCTGGAACAGATTTGGAATCACACGACCTGGATGGAGTGGGACAGAGAAATTAAC
AATTACACAAGCTTAATACACTCCTTAATTGAAGAATCGCAAAACCAGCAAGAAAAGAATGAACAAGAAT
TATTGGAATTAGATAAATGGGCAAGTTTGTGGAATTGGTTTAACATAACAAATTGGCTGTGGTATATAAA
ATTATTCATAATGATAGTAGGAGGCTTGGTAGGTTTAAGAATAGTTTTTGCTGTACTTTCTATAGTGAAT
AGAGTTAGGCAGGGATATTCACCATTATCGTTTCAGACCCACCTCCCAACCCCGAGGGGACCCGACAGGC
CCGAAGGAATAGAAGAAGAAGGTGGAGAGAGAGACAGAGACAGATCCATTCGATTAGTGAACGGATCTCG
ACGGTATCGATCACGAGACTAGCCTCGAGCGGCCGCCCCCTTCACCGAGGGCCTATTTCCCATGATTCCT
TCATATTTGCATATACGATACAAGGCTGTTAGAGAGATAATTGGAATTAATTTGACTGTAAACACAAAGA
TATTAGTACAAAATACGTGACGTAGAAAGTAATAATTTCTTGGGTAGTTTGCAGTTTTAAAATTATGTTT
TAAAATGGACTATCATATGCTTACCGTAACTTGAAAGTATTTCGATTTCTTGGCTTTATATATCTTGTGG
AAAGGACGAAACACCGGTTCTCTGCAATCGTGATTATTCTCGAGAATAATCACGATTGCAGAGAATTTTT
GAATTCTCGACCTCGAGACAAATGGCAGTATTCATCCACAATTTTAAAAGAAAAGGGGGGATTGGGGGGT
ACAGTGCAGGGGAAAGAATAGTAGACATAATAGCAACAGACATACAAACTAAAGAATTACAAAAACAAAT
TACAAAAATTCAAAATTTTCGGGTTTATTACAGGGACAGCAGAGATCCACTTTGGCCGCGGCTCGAG
Features (pLannotate 1.2.2; 25 found; start..end, strand, type, name):
      1..511     +  promoter       hPGK promoter: human phosphoglycerate kinase 1 promoter
    533..1132    +  CDS            PuroR: puromycin N-acetyltransferase; pac from Streptomyces alboniger; confers resistance to puromycin
   1175..1258    +  CDS            nef (fragment): NEF_HV1Z2 - Experimental evidence at protein level: Swiss-Prot protein existence level 1. Extracellular Nef protein targets CD4(+) T-lymphocytes for apoptosis by interacting with CXCR4 surface receptors. From Human immunodeficiency virus type 1 group M subtype D (isolate Z2/CDC-Z34) (HIV-1).
   1260..1493    +  LTR            3' LTR (ΔU3): self-inactivating 3' long terminal repeat (LTR) from HIV-1
   1565..1686    +  polyA_signal   SV40 poly(A) signal: SV40 polyadenylation signal
   1726..1861    +  rep_origin     SV40 ori: SV40 origin of replication
   1882..1900    -  promoter       T7 promoter: promoter for bacteriophage T7 RNA polymerase
   1908..2063    +  CDS            lacZα (fragment): LacZα fragment of β-galactosidase; lacZ fragment
   2068..2496    +  rep_origin     f1 ori (sequence partly withheld): f1 bacteriophage origin of replication; arrow indicates direction of (+) strand synthesis
   2549..2653    +  promoter       AmpR promoter: bla
   2654..3514    +  CDS            AmpR: β-lactamase; bla; confers resistance to ampicillin, carbenicillin, and related antibiotics
   3685..4273    +  rep_origin     ori: high-copy-number ColE1/pMB1/pBR322/pUC origin of replication
   4456..4548    +  CDS            lacI (fragment): lac repressor; lacI; The lac repressor binds to the lac operator to inhibit transcription in E. coli. This inhibition can be relieved by adding lactose or isopropyl-β-D-thiogalactopyranoside (IPTG).
   4561..4582    +  protein_bind   CAP binding site: CAP binding activates transcription in the presence of cAMP. E. coli catabolite activator protein
   4597..4627    +  promoter       lac promoter: promoter for the E. coli lac operon
   4635..4651    +  protein_bind   lac operator: The lac repressor binds to the lac operator to inhibit transcription in E. coli. This inhibition can be relieved by adding lactose or isopropyl-β-D-thiogalactopyranoside (IPTG). lac repressor encoded by lacI
   4696..4714    +  promoter       T3 promoter: promoter for bacteriophage T3 RNA polymerase
   4742..4968    +  promoter       RSV promoter: Rous sarcoma virus enhancer/promoter
   4969..5149    +  LTR            5' LTR (truncated): truncated 5' long terminal repeat (LTR) from HIV-1
   5196..5321    +  misc_feature   HIV-1 Ψ: packaging signal of human immunodeficiency virus type 1
   5305..5668    +  CDS            HIV-1 gag (fragment): gag protein from human immunodeficiency virus 1; gag
   5814..6047    +  misc_feature   RRE: The Rev response element (RRE) of HIV-1 allows for Rev-dependent mRNA export from the nucleus to the cytoplasm.
   6424..6524    +  CDS            Rev (fragment): human immunodeficiency virus 1 (HIV-1) Rev protein; rev; enhances nuclear export of unspliced and incompletely spliced viral mRNAs
   6574..6814    +  promoter       U6 promoter: RNA polymerase III promoter for human U6 snRNA
   6919..7036    +  misc_feature   cPPT/CTS: central polypurine tract and central termination sequence of HIV-1
