[The description below was written by a language model from this plasmid's Addgene catalogue record and pLannotate feature annotations shown in this document.]
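Description:
pLKO.1-Tet-Puro-shMMERVK9c_2 (inducible) is a lentiviral shRNA plasmid built on a backbone recorded as pLKO.1 Tet Puro, designed to knock down transcripts of the mouse endogenous retrovirus family MMERVK9c. It is propagated in E. coli through a high-copy ColE1/pUC-type origin with ampicillin selection (AmpR under its own bla promoter). It also carries an f1 origin and leftover cloning-vector elements: lacZα and lacI fragments, the lac promoter and operator, and T3 and T7 promoters. The recommended recombination-deficient growth strain is consistent with the repeated LTR sequences.

The transfer cassette has a third-generation, self-inactivating layout. An RSV promoter fused to a truncated HIV-1 5' LTR drives genomic RNA production in packaging cells. It is followed by the Ψ packaging signal with a partial gag region, the RRE for Rev-dependent nuclear export, and a cPPT/CTS element that aids nuclear import. The cassette ends in a ΔU3 3' LTR, which inactivates the LTR promoter after integration. Within this unit, a human U6 RNA polymerase III promoter is positioned to express the short hairpin, and an hPGK promoter drives puromycin N-acetyltransferase so that transduced cells can be selected. An SV40 poly(A) signal and SV40 origin lie downstream of the 3' LTR.

The name and backbone indicate tetracycline-inducible knockdown, but the 7,084-nt annotated sequence shows a U6 promoter with no annotated tet operator, Tet repressor or IRES. The inducible components are therefore not confirmed by the feature table, and the hairpin itself is not annotated. The stated purpose is shRNA-mediated knockdown. The "_2" suffix suggests it is one of several hairpins against this target.
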