Addgene plasmid #189958: pLKO.1-Tet-Puro-shMMERVK9c_2 (inducible)
Purpose: shRNA mediated knockdown
Depositing lab: Denes Hnisz. Depositing organization: Max Planck Institute for Molecular Genetics. Publication: Hijacking of transcriptional condensates by endogenous retroviruses. Asimi V, Sampath Kumar A, Niskanen H, Riemenschneider C, Hetzel S, Naderi J, Fasching N, Popitsch N, Du M, Kretzmer H, Smith ZD, Weigert R, Walther M, Mamde S, Meierhofer D, Wittler L, Buschow R, Timmermann B, Cisse II, Ameres SL, Meissner A, Hnisz D. Nat Genet. 2022 Aug;54(8):1238-1247. doi: 10.1038/s41588-022-01132-w. Epub 2022 Jul 21. PubMed 35864192.
Backbone
  Vector backbone: pLKO.1 Tet Puro
  Vector type: Lentiviral
Growth in bacteria
  Bacterial resistance: Ampicillin, 100 μg/mL
  Growth temperature: 37°C
  Growth strain: NEB Stable
  Copy number: High Copy
Gene/Insert
  Gene/Insert name: ERV_MMERVK9c
  gRNA/shRNA sequence: TTCTCTGCAATCGTGATTATT
  Species: M. musculus (mouse)
  Cloning method: Restriction Enzyme; 5′ cloning site unknown (unknown if destroyed)
Terms and licenses: Academic/Nonprofit Terms; Industry Terms: Not Available to Industry
How to cite: pLKO.1-Tet-Puro-shMMERVK9c_2 (inducible) was a gift from Denes Hnisz (Addgene plasmid # 189958 ; http://n2t.net/addgene:189958 ; RRID:Addgene_189958)
